Addgene plasmid #67769: pGEX-6P1-hPXR-LBD
Purpose: Expression GST-hPXR-LBD in bacteria
Depositing lab: Sridhar Mani. Depositing organization: Albert Einstein College of Medicine. Publication: Novel yeast-based strategy unveils antagonist binding regions on the nuclear xenobiotic receptor PXR. Li H, Redinbo MR, Venkatesh M, Ekins S, Chaudhry A, Bloch N, Negassa A, Mukherjee P, Kalpana G, Mani S. J Biol Chem. 2013 May 10;288(19):13655-68. doi: 10.1074/jbc.M113.455485. Epub 2013 Mar 22. PubMed 23525103.
Backbone
  Vector backbone: pGEX-6P1
  Backbone size w/o insert (bp): 4984
  Total vector size (bp): 5968
  Vector type: Bacterial Expression
Growth in bacteria
  Bacterial resistance: Ampicillin, 100 μg/mL
  Growth temperature: 37°C
  Growth strain: DH5alpha
  Copy number: High Copy
Gene/Insert
  Gene/Insert name: human pregnane X receptor (PXR) ligand binding domain
  Species: H. sapiens (human)
  Insert size (bp): 984
  Mutation: Contains amino acids 107 to 434 of human PXR
  GenBank ID: NM_003889.3 NM_003889.3
  Entrez Gene: NR1I2 (a.k.a. BXR, ONR1, PAR, PAR1, PAR2, PARq, PRR, PXR, SAR, SXR)
  Promoter: Tac
  Tag / fusion protein: GST (N terminal on insert)
  Cloning method: Restriction Enzyme; 5′ cloning site BamH1 (not destroyed); 3′ cloning site Xho1 (not destroyed)
  Sequencing primers: 5′ pGEX Forward Primer
Terms and licenses: Academic/Nonprofit Terms; Industry Terms: Not Available to Industry
How to cite: pGEX-6P1-hPXR-LBD was a gift from Sridhar Mani (Addgene plasmid # 67769 ; http://n2t.net/addgene:67769 ; RRID:Addgene_67769)
