[The description below was written by a language model from this plasmid's Addgene catalogue record and pLannotate feature annotations shown in this document.]
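Description:
pGEX-6P1-hPXR-LBD is a bacterial expression plasmid built on the pGEX-6P1 backbone for producing the ligand binding domain of the human pregnane X receptor (PXR, gene NR1I2) as a glutathione S-transferase fusion in E. coli. It replicates from a high-copy ColE1/pMB1-type origin and is selected with ampicillin through the β-lactamase (AmpR) gene and its own promoter. The catalogue lists a total size of 5,968 bp, while the assembled sequence used for annotation is 5,953 nt, a small discrepancy the record does not explain.

The expression cassette consists of the tac promoter, a strong trp/lac hybrid, followed by a lac operator, the Schistosoma japonicum GST coding sequence, and then a 984 bp fragment encoding amino acids 107 to 434 of human PXR, cloned between BamHI and XhoI sites that both remain intact. GST therefore sits at the N terminus of the receptor fragment. The plasmid also carries lacI under the lacIq promoter, supplying abundant lac repressor that keeps the tac promoter silent until it is relieved by IPTG, so expression is inducible independently of the host strain's repressor level. Other annotated elements, including short rop, bom and yciV fragments and a lac promoter/operator with lacZα downstream of lacI, are backbone remnants with no role in the payload. The short gap between GST and the insert is not annotated; in pGEX-6P vectors this linker normally holds a PreScission protease site for tag removal.

The GST tag allows affinity purification of the fusion on glutathione resin. The stated purpose is simply bacterial expression of GST-hPXR-LBD. The associated study concerned antagonist binding regions on PXR, which suggests use of the purified protein in binding or interaction work, though the record does not specify this.
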