Features (pLannotate 1.2.2; 17 found; start..end, strand, type, name):
      6..107     -  CDS            yciV (fragment): RNAAM_ECOLI - Also known as trpH From Escherichia coli (strain K12).
    183..211     +  promoter       tac promoter: strong E. coli promoter; hybrid between the trp and lac UV5 promoters
    219..235     +  protein_bind   lac operator: The lac repressor binds to the lac operator to inhibit transcription in E. coli. This inhibition can be relieved by adding lactose or isopropyl-β-D-thiogalactopyranoside (IPTG). lac repressor encoded by lacI
    258..911     +  CDS            GST26_SCHJA: Experimental evidence at protein level: Swiss-Prot protein existence level 1. GST isoenzymes appear to play a central role in the parasite detoxification system. Other functions are also suspected including a role in increasing the solubility of haematin in the parasite gut. From Schistosoma japonicum (Blood fluke).
    951..1934    +  CDS            NR1I2 (fragment): NR1I2_HUMAN - Also known as PXR. Experimental evidence at protein level: Swiss-Prot protein existence level 1. Nuclear receptor that binds and is activated by variety of endogenous and xenobiotic compounds. Transcription factor that activates the transcription of multiple genes involved in the metabolism and secretion of potentially harmful xenobiotics, drugs and endogenous compounds. Activated by the antibiotic rifampicin and various plant metabolites, such as hyperforin, guggulipid, colupulone, and isoflavones. Response to specific ligands is species-specific. Activated by naturally occurrin
   1970..2009    +  CDS            rop (fragment): Rop protein, which maintains plasmids at low copy number; rop
   2111..2151    +  misc_feature   bom (fragment): basis of mobility region from pBR322
   2256..2360    +  promoter       AmpR promoter: bla
   2361..3221    +  CDS            AmpR: β-lactamase; bla; confers resistance to ampicillin, carbenicillin, and related antibiotics
   3392..3980    +  rep_origin     ori: high-copy-number ColE1/pMB1/pBR322/pUC origin of replication
   4166..4217    -  misc_feature   bom (fragment): basis of mobility region from pBR322
   4224..4301    +  promoter       lacIq promoter: lacI (mutant); In the lacIq allele, a single base change in the promoter boosts expression of the lacI gene about 10-fold.
   4302..5384    +  CDS            lacI: lac repressor; lacI; The lac repressor binds to the lac operator to inhibit transcription in E. coli. This inhibition can be relieved by adding lactose or isopropyl-β-D-thiogalactopyranoside (IPTG).
   5397..5418    +  protein_bind   CAP binding site: CAP binding activates transcription in the presence of cAMP. E. coli catabolite activator protein
   5433..5463    +  promoter       lac promoter: promoter for the E. coli lac operon
   5471..5487    +  protein_bind   lac operator: The lac repressor binds to the lac operator to inhibit transcription in E. coli. This inhibition can be relieved by adding lactose or isopropyl-β-D-thiogalactopyranoside (IPTG). lac repressor encoded by lacI
   5507..5680    +  CDS            lacZα: LacZα fragment of β-galactosidase; lacZ fragment
>Addgene plasmid #67769 | pGEX-6P1-hPXR-LBD | addgene full sequence | sequence record 119304 | Addgene assembled sequence
ACGTTATCGACTGCACGGTGCACCAATGCTTCTGGCGTCAGGCAGCCATCGGAAGCTGTGGTATGGCTGT
GCAGGTCGTAAATCACTGCATAATTCGTGTCGCTCAAGGCGCACTCCCGTTCTGGATAATGTTTTTTGCG
CCGACATCATAACGGTTCTGGCAAATATTCTGAAATGAGCTGTTGACAATTAATCATCGGCTCGTATAAT
GTGTGGAATTGTGAGCGGATAACAATTTCACACAGGAAACAGTATTCATGTCCCCTATACTAGGTTATTG
GAAAATTAAGGGCCTTGTGCAACCCACTCGACTTCTTTTGGAATATCTTGAAGAAAAATATGAAGAGCAT
TTGTATGAGCGCGATGAAGGTGATAAATGGCGAAACAAAAAGTTTGAATTGGGTTTGGAGTTTCCCAATC
TTCCTTATTATATTGATGGTGATGTTAAATTAACACAGTCTATGGCCATCATACGTTATATAGCTGACAA
GCACAACATGTTGGGTGGTTGTCCAAAAGAGCGTGCAGAGATTTCAATGCTTGAAGGAGCGGTTTTGGAT
ATTAGATACGGTGTTTCGAGAATTGCATATAGTAAAGACTTTGAAACTCTCAAAGTTGATTTTCTTAGCA
AGCTACCTGAAATGCTGAAAATGTTCGAAGATCGTTTATGTCATAAAACATATTTAAATGGTGATCATGT
AACCCATCCTGACTTCATGTTGTATGACGCTCTTGATGTTGTTTTATACATGGACCCAATGTGCCTGGAT
GCGTTCCCAAAATTAGTTTGTTTTAAAAAACGTATTGAAGCTATCCCACAAATTGATAAGTACTTGAAAT
CCAGCAAGTATATAGCATGGCCTTTGCAGGGCTGGCAAGCCACGTTTGGTGGTGGCGACCATCCTCCAAA
ATCGGATCTGGAAGTTCTGTTCCAGGGGCCCCTGGGATCCATGAAGAAGGAGATGATCATGTCCGACGAG
GCCGTGGAGGAGAGGCGGGCCTTGATCAAGCGGAAGAAAAGTGAACGGACAGGGACTCAGCCACTGGGAG
TGCAGGGGCTGACAGAGGAGCAGCGGATGATGATCAGGGAGCTGATGGACGCTCAGATGAAAACCTTTGA
CACTACCTTCTCCCATTTCAAGAATTTCCGGCTGCCAGGGGTGCTTAGCAGTGGCTGCGAGTTGCCAGAG
TCTCTGCAGGCCCCATCGAGGGAAGAAGCTGCCAAGTGGAGCCAGGTCCGGAAAGATCTGTGCTCTTTGA
AGGTCTCTCTGCAGCTGCGGGGGGAGGATGGCAGTGTCTGGAACTACAAACCCCCAGCCGACAGTGGCGG
GAAAGAGATCTTCTCCCTGCTGCCCCACATGGCTGACATGTCAACCTACATGTTCAAAGGCATCATCAGC
TTTGCCAAAGTCATCTCCTACTTCAGGGACTTGCCCATCGAGGACCAGATCTCCCTGCTGAAGGGGGCCG
CTTTCGAGCTGTGTCAACTGAGATTCAACACAGTGTTCAACGCGGAGACTGGAACCTGGGAGTGTGGCCG
GCTGTCCTACTGCTTGGAAGACACTGCAGGTGGCTTCCAGCAACTTCTACTGGAGCCCATGCTGAAATTC
CACTACATGCTGAAGAAGCTGCAGCTGCATGAGGAGGAGTATGTGCTGATGCAGGCCATCTCCCTCTTCT
CCCCAGACCGCCCAGGTGTGCTGCAGCACCGCGTGGTGGACCAGCTGCAGGAGCAATTCGCCATTACTCT
GAAGTCCTACATTGAATGCAATCGGCCCCAGCCTGCTCATAGGTTCTTGTTCCTGAAGATCATGGCTATG
CTCACCGAGCTCCGCAGCATCAATGCTCAGCACACCCAGCGGCTGCTGCGCATCCAGGACATACACCCCT
TTGCTACGCCCCTCATGCAGGAGTTGTTCGGCATCACAGGTAGCTGACTCGAGCGGCCGCATCGTGACTG
ACTGACGATCTGCCTCGCGCGTTTCGGTGATGACGGTGAAAACCTCTGACACATGCAGCTCCCGGAGACG
GTCACAGCTTGTCTGTAAGCGGATGCCGGGAGCAGACAAGCCCGTCAGGGCGCGTCAGCGGGTGTTGGCG
GGTGTCGGGGCGCAGCCATGACCCAGTCACGTAGCGATAGCGGAGTGTATAATTCTTGAAGACGAAAGGG
CCTCGTGATACGCCTATTTTTATAGGTTAATGTCATGATAATAATGGTTTCTTAGACGTCAGGTGGCACT
TTTCGGGGAAATGTGCGCGGAACCCCTATTTGTTTATTTTTCTAAATACATTCAAATATGTATCCGCTCA
TGAGACAATAACCCTGATAAATGCTTCAATAATATTGAAAAAGGAAGAGTATGAGTATTCAACATTTCCG
TGTCGCCCTTATTCCCTTTTTTGCGGCATTTTGCCTTCCTGTTTTTGCTCACCCAGAAACGCTGGTGAAA
GTAAAAGATGCTGAAGATCAGTTGGGTGCACGAGTGGGTTACATCGAACTGGATCTCAACAGCGGTAAGA
TCCTTGAGAGTTTTCGCCCCGAAGAACGTTTTCCAATGATGAGCACTTTTAAAGTTCTGCTATGTGGCGC
GGTATTATCCCGTGTTGACGCCGGGCAAGAGCAACTCGGTCGCCGCATACACTATTCTCAGAATGACTTG
GTTGAGTACTCACCAGTCACAGAAAAGCATCTTACGGATGGCATGACAGTAAGAGAATTATGCAGTGCTG
CCATAACCATGAGTGATAACACTGCGGCCAACTTACTTCTGACAACGATCGGAGGACCGAAGGAGCTAAC
CGCTTTTTTGCACAACATGGGGGATCATGTAACTCGCCTTGATCGTTGGGAACCGGAGCTGAATGAAGCC
ATACCAAACGACGAGCGTGACACCACGATGCCTGCAGCAATGGCAACAACGTTGCGCAAACTATTAACTG
GCGAACTACTTACTCTAGCTTCCCGGCAACAATTAATAGACTGGATGGAGGCGGATAAAGTTGCAGGACC
ACTTCTGCGCTCGGCCCTTCCGGCTGGCTGGTTTATTGCTGATAAATCTGGAGCCGGTGAGCGTGGGTCT
CGCGGTATCATTGCAGCACTGGGGCCAGATGGTAAGCCCTCCCGTATCGTAGTTATCTACACGACGGGGA
GTCAGGCAACTATGGATGAACGAAATAGACAGATCGCTGAGATAGGTGCCTCACTGATTAAGCATTGGTA
ACTGTCAGACCAAGTTTACTCATATATACTTTAGATTGATTTAAAACTTCATTTTTAATTTAAAAGGATC
TAGGTGAAGATCCTTTTTGATAATCTCATGACCAAAATCCCTTAACGTGAGTTTTCGTTCCACTGAGCGT
CAGACCCCGTAGAAAAGATCAAAGGATCTTCTTGAGATCCTTTTTTTCTGCGCGTAATCTGCTGCTTGCA
AACAAAAAAACCACCGCTACCAGCGGTGGTTTGTTTGCCGGATCAAGAGCTACCAACTCTTTTTCCGAAG
GTAACTGGCTTCAGCAGAGCGCAGATACCAAATACTGTCCTTCTAGTGTAGCCGTAGTTAGGCCACCACT
TCAAGAACTCTGTAGCACCGCCTACATACCTCGCTCTGCTAATCCTGTTACCAGTGGCTGCTGCCAGTGG
CGATAAGTCGTGTCTTACCGGGTTGGACTCAAGACGATAGTTACCGGATAAGGCGCAGCGGTCGGGCTGA
ACGGGGGGTTCGTGCACACAGCCCAGCTTGGAGCGAACGACCTACACCGAACTGAGATACCTACAGCGTG
AGCTATGAGAAAGCGCCACGCTTCCCGAAGGGAGAAAGGCGGACAGGTATCCGGTAAGCGGCAGGGTCGG
AACAGGAGAGCGCACGAGGGAGCTTCCAGGGGGAAACGCCTGGTATCTTTATAGTCCTGTCGGGTTTCGC
CACCTCTGACTTGAGCGTCGATTTTTGTGATGCTCGTCAGGGGGGCGGAGCCTATGGAAAAACGCCAGCA
ACGCGGCCTTTTTACGGTTCCTGGCCTTTTGCTGGCCTTTTGCTCACATGTTCTTTCCTGCGTTATCCCC
TGATTCTGTGGATAACCGTATTACCGCCTTTGAGTGAGCTGATACCGCTCGCCGCAGCCGAACGACCGAG
CGCAGCGAGTCAGTGAGCGAGGAAGCGGAAGAGCGCCTGATGCGGTATTTTCTCCTTACGCATCTGTGCG
GTATTTCACACCGCATAAATTCCGACACCATCGAATGGTGCAAAACCTTTCGCGGTATGGCATGATAGCG
CCCGGAAGAGAGTCAATTCAGGGTGGTGAATGTGAAACCAGTAACGTTATACGATGTCGCAGAGTATGCC
GGTGTCTCTTATCAGACCGTTTCCCGCGTGGTGAACCAGGCCAGCCACGTTTCTGCGAAAACGCGGGAAA
AAGTGGAAGCGGCGATGGCGGAGCTGAATTACATTCCCAACCGCGTGGCACAACAACTGGCGGGCAAACA
GTCGTTGCTGATTGGCGTTGCCACCTCCAGTCTGGCCCTGCACGCGCCGTCGCAAATTGTCGCGGCGATT
AAATCTCGCGCCGATCAACTGGGTGCCAGCGTGGTGGTGTCGATGGTAGAACGAAGCGGCGTCGAAGCCT
GTAAAGCGGCGGTGCACAATCTTCTCGCGCAACGCGTCAGTGGGCTGATCATTAACTATCCGCTGGATGA
CCAGGATGCCATTGCTGTGGAAGCTGCCTGCACTAATGTTCCGGCGTTATTTCTTGATGTCTCTGACCAG
ACACCCATCAACAGTATTATTTTCTCCCATGAAGACGGTACGCGACTGGGCGTGGAGCATCTGGTCGCAT
TGGGTCACCAGCAAATCGCGCTGTTAGCGGGCCCATTAAGTTCTGTCTCGGCGCGTCTGCGTCTGGCTGG
CTGGCATAAATATCTCACTCGCAATCAAATTCAGCCGATAGCGGAACGGGAAGGCGACTGGAGTGCCATG
TCCGGTTTTCAACAAACCATGCAAATGCTGAATGAGGGCATCGTTCCCACTGCGATGCTGGTTGCCAACG
ATCAGATGGCGCTGGGCGCAATGCGCGCCATTACCGAGTCCGGGCTGCGCGTTGGTGCGGATATCTCGGT
AGTGGGATACGACGATACCGAAGACAGCTCATGTTATATCCCGCCGTCAACCACCATCAAACAGGATTTT
CGCCTGCTGGGGCAAACCAGCGTGGACCGCTTGCTGCAACTCTCTCAGGGCCAGGCGGTGAAGGGCAATC
AGCTGTTGCCCGTCTCACTGGTGAAAAGAAAAACCACCCTGGCGCCCAATACGCAAACCGCCTCTCCCCG
CGCGTTGGCCGATTCATTAATGCAGCTGGCACGACAGGTTTCCCGACTGGAAAGCGGGCAGTGAGCGCAA
CGCAATTAATGTGAGTTAGCTCACTCATTAGGCACCCCAGGCTTTACACTTTATGCTTCCGGCTCGTATG
TTGTGTGGAATTGTGAGCGGATAACAATTTCACACAGGAAACAGCTATGACCATGATTACGGATTCACTG
GCCGTCGTTTTACAACGTCGTGACTGGGAAAACCCTGGCGTTACCCAACTTAATCGCCTTGCAGCACATC
CCCCTTTCGCCAGCTGGCGTAATAGCGAAGAGGCCCGCACCGATCGCCCTTCCCAACAGTTGCGCAGCCT
GAATGGCGAATGGCGCTTTGCCTGGTTTCCGGCACCAGAAGCGGTGCCGGAAAGCTGGCTGGAGTGCGAT
CTTCCTGAGGCCGATACTGTCGTCGTCCCCTCAAACTGGCAGATGCACGGTTACGATGCGCCCATCTACA
CCAACGTAACCTATCCCATTACGGTCAATCCGCCGTTTGTTCCCACGGAGAATCCGACGGGTTGTTACTC
GCTCACATTTAATGTTGATGAAAGCTGGCTACAGGAAGGCCAGACGCGAATTATTTTTGATGGCGTTGGA
ATT
