>Addgene plasmid #67769 | pGEX-6P1-hPXR-LBD | addgene partial sequence | sequence record 119300 | pGEX5 5'-GGGCTGGCAAGCCACGTTTGGTG-3'
CTGGAAGTTCTGTTCCAGGGGCCCCTGGGATCCATGAAGAAGGAGATGATCATGTCCGACGAGGCCGTGG
AGGAGAGGCGGGCCTTGATCAAGCGGAAGAAAAGTGAACGGACAGGGACTCAGCCACTGGGAGTGCAGGG
GCTGACAGAGGAGCAGCGGATGATGATCAGGGAGCTGATGGACGCTCAGATGAAAACCTTTGACACTACC
TTCTCCCATTTCAAGAATTTCCGGCTGCCAGGGGTGCTTAGCAGTGGCTGCGAGTTGCCAGAGTCTCTGC
AGGCCCCATCGAGGGAAGAAGCTGCCAAGTGGAGCCAGGTCCGGAAAGATCTGTGCTCTTTGAAGGTCTC
TCTGCAGCTGCGGGGGGAGGATGGCAGTGTCTGGAACTACAAACCCCCAGCCGACAGTGGCGGGAAAGAG
ATCTTCTCCCTGCTGCCCCACATGGCTGACATGTCAACCTACATGTTCAAAGGCATCATCAGCTTTGCCA
AAGTCATCTCCTACTTCAGGGACTTGCCCATCGAGGACCAGATCTCCCTGCTGAAGGGGGCCGCTTTCGA
GCTGTGTCAACTGAGATTCAACACAGTGTTCAACGCGGAGACTGGAACCTGGGAGTGTGGCCGGCTGTCC
TACTGCTTGGAAGACACTGCAGGTGGCTTCCAGCAACTTCTACTGGAGCCCATGCTGAAATTCCACTACA
TGCTGAAGAAGCTGCAGCTGCATGAGGAGGAGTATGTGCTGATGCAGGCCATCTCCCTCTTCTCCCCAGA
CCGCCCAGGTGTGCTGCAGCACCGCGTGGTGGACCAGCTGCAGGAGCAATTCGCCATTACTCTGAAGTCC
TACATTGAATGCAATCGGCCCCAGCCTGCTCATAGGTTCTTGTTCCTGAAGATCATGGCTATGCTCACCG
AGCTCCGCAGCATCAATGCTCAGCACACCCAGCGGCTGCTGCGCATCCAGGACATACACCCCTTTGCTAC
GCCCCTCATGC
