>Addgene plasmid #67769 | pGEX-6P1-hPXR-LBD | addgene partial sequence | sequence record 119302 | pGEX3 5'-CCGGGAGCTGCATGTGTCAGAGG-3'
AGGCAGATCGTCAGTCAGTCACGATGCGGCCGCTCGAGTCAGCTACCTGTGATGCCGAACAACTCCTGCA
TGAGGGGCGTAGCAAAGGGGTGTATGTCCTGGATGCGCAGCAGCCGCTGGGTGTGCTGAGCATTGATGCT
GCGGAGCTCGGTGAGCATAGCCATGATCTTCAGGAACAAGAACCTATGAGCAGGCTGGGGCCGATTGCAT
TCAATGTAGGACTTCAGAGTAATGGCGAATTGCTCCTGCAGCTGGTCCACCACGCGGTGCTGCAGCACAC
CTGGGCGGTCTGGGGAGAAGAGGGAGATGGCCTGCATCAGCACATACTCCTCCTCATGCAGCTGCAGCTT
CTTCAGCATGTAGTGGAATTTCAGCATGGGCTCCAGTAGAAGTTGCTGGAAGCCACCTGCAGTGTCTTCC
AAGCAGTAGGACAGCCGGCCACACTCCCAGGTTCCAGTCTCCGCGTTGAACACTGTGTTGAATCTCAGTT
GACACAGCTCGAAAGCGGCCCCCTTCAGCAGGGAGATCTGGTCCTCGATGGGCAAGTCCCTGAAGTAGGA
GATGACTTTGGCAAAGCTGATGATGCCTTTGAACATGTAGGTTGACATGTCAGCCATGTGGGGCAGCAGG
GAGAAGATCTCTTTCCCGCCACTGTCGGCTGGGGGTTTGTAGTTCCAGACACTGCCATCCTCCCCCCGCA
GCTGCAGAGAGACCTTCAAAGAGCACAGATCTTTCCGGACCTGGCTCCACTTGGCAGCTTCTTCCCTCGA
TGGGGCCTGCAGAGACTCTGGCAACTCGCAGCCACTGCTAAGCACCCC
